>Addgene plasmid #116923 | pLNCX2-mCherry-CHMP4B | depositor full sequence | sequence record 220249 | pLNCX2-mCherry-CHMP4B sequence 7592 bps
TTTGAAAGACCCCACCCGTAGGTGGCAAGCTAGCTTAAGTAACGCCACTTTGCAAGGCATGGAAAAATAC
ATAACTGAGAATAGAAAAGTTCAGATCAAGGTCAGGAACAAAGAAACAGCTGAATACCAAACAGGATATC
TGTGGTAAGCGGTTCCTGCCCCGGCTCAGGGCCAAGAACAGATGAGACAGCTGAGTGATGGGCCAAACAG
GATATCTGTGGTAAGCAGTTCCTGCCCCGGCTCGGGGCCAAGAACAGATGGTCCCCAGATGCGGTCCAGC
CCTCAGCAGTTTCTAGTGAATCATCAGATGTTTCCAGGGTGCCCCAAGGACCTGAAAATGACCCTGTACC
TTATTTGAACTAACCAATCAGTTCGCTTCTCGCTTCTGTTCGCGCGCTTCCGCTCTCCGAGCTCAATAAA
AGAGCCCACAACCCCTCACTCGGCGCGCCAGTCTTCCGATAGACTGCGTCGCCCGGGTACCCGTATTCCC
AATAAAGCCTCTTGCTGTTTGCATCCGAATCGTGGTCTCGCTGTTCCTTGGGAGGGTCTCCTCTGAGTGA
TTGACTACCCACGACGGGGGTCTTTCATTTGGGGGCTCGTCCGGGATTTGGAGACCCCTGCCCAGGGACC
ACCGACCCACCACCGGGAGGTAAGCTGGCCAGCAACTTATCTGTGTCTGTCCGATTGTCTAGTGTCTATG
TTTGATGTTATGCGCCTGCGTCTGTACTAGTTAGCTAACTAGCTCTGTATCTGGCGGACCCGTGGTGGAA
CTGACGAGTTCTGAACACCCGGCCGCAACCCTGGGAGACGTCCCAGGGACTTTGGGGGCCGTTTTTGTGG
CCCGACCTGAGGAAGGGAGTCGATGTGGAATCCGACCCCGTCAGGATATGTGGTTCTGGTAGGAGACGAG
AACCTAAAACAGTTCCCGCCTCCGTCTGAATTTTTGCTTTCGGTTTGGAACCGAAGCCGCGCGTCTTGTC
TGCTGCAGCGCTGCAGCATCGTTCTGTGTTGTCTCTGTCTGACTGTGTTTCTGTATTTGTCTGAAAATTA
GGGCCAGACTGTTACCACTCCCTTAAGTTTGACCTTAGGTCACTGGAAAGATGTCGAGCGGATCGCTCAC
AACCAGTCGGTAGATGTCAAGAAGAGACGTTGGGTTACCTTCTGCTCTGCAGAATGGCCAACCTTTAACG
TCGGATGGCCGCGAGACGGCACCTTTAACCGAGACCTCATCACCCAGGTTAAGATCAAGGTCTTTTCACC
TGGCCCGCATGGACACCCAGACCAGGTCCCCTACATCGTGACCTGGGAAGCCTTGGCTTTTGACCCCCCT
CCCTGGGTCAAGCCCTTTGTACACCCTAAGCCTCCGCCTCCTCTTCCTCCATCCGCCCCGTCTCTCCCCC
TTGAACCTCCTCGTTCGACCCCGCCTCGATCCTCCCTTTATCCAGCCCTCACTCCTTCTCTAGGCGCCGG
AATTCCGATCTGATCAAGAGACAGGATGAGGATCGTTTCGCATGATTGAACAAGATGGATTGCACGCAGG
TTCTCCGGCCGCTTGGGTGGAGAGGCTATTCGGCTATGACTGGGCACAACAGACAATCGGCTGCTCTGAT
GCCGCCGTGTTCCGGCTGTCAGCGCAGGGGCGCCCGGTTCTTTTTGTCAAGACCGACCTGTCCGGTGCCC
TGAATGAACTGCAGGACGAGGCAGCGCGGCTATCGTGGCTGGCCACGACGGGCGTTCCTTGCGCAGCTGT
GCTCGACGTTGTCACTGAAGCGGGAAGGGACTGGCTGCTATTGGGCGAAGTGCCGGGGCAGGATCTCCTG
TCATCTCACCTTGCTCCTGCCGAGAAAGTATCCATCATGGCTGATGCAATGCGGCGGCTGCATACGCTTG
ATCCGGCTACCTGCCCATTCGACCACCAAGCGAAACATCGCATCGAGCGAGCACGTACTCGGATGGAAGC
CGGTCTTGTCGATCAGGATGATCTGGACGAAGAGCATCAGGGGCTCGCGCCAGCCGAACTGTTCGCCAGG
CTCAAGGCGCGCATGCCCGACGGCGAGGATCTCGTCGTGACCCATGGCGATGCCTGCTTGCCGAATATCA
TGGTGGAAAATGGCCGCTTTTCTGGATTCATCGACTGTGGCCGGCTGGGTGTGGCGGACCGCTATCAGGA
CATAGCGTTGGCTACCCGTGATATTGCTGAAGAGCTTGGCGGCGAATGGGCTGACCGCTTCCTCGTGCTT
TACGGTATCGCCGCTCCCGATTCGCAGCGCATCGCCTTCTATCGCCTTCTTGACGAGTTCTTCTGAGCGG
GACTCTGGGGTTCGTAATAGTAATCAATTACGGGGTCATTAGTTCATAGCCCATATATGGAGTTCCGCGT
TACATAACTTACGGTAAATGGCCCGCCTGGCTGACCGCCCAACGACCCCCGCCCATTGACGTCAATAATG
ACGTATGTTCCCATAGTAACGCCAATAGGGACTTTCCATTGACGTCAATGGGTGGAGTATTTACGGTAAA
CTGCCCACTTGGCAGTACATCAAGTGTATCATATGCCAAGTACGCCCCCTATTGACGTCAATGACGGTAA
ATGGCCCGCCTGGCATTATGCCCAGTACATGACCTTATGGGACTTTCCTACTTGGCAGTACATCTACGTA
TTAGTCATCGCTATTACCATGGTGATGCGGTTTTGGCAGTACATCAATGGGCGTGGATAGCGGTTTGACT
CACGGGGATTTCCAAGTCTCCACCCCATTGACGTCAATGGGAGTTTGTTTTGGCACCAAAATCAACGGGA
CTTTCCAAAATGTCGTAACAACTCCGCCCCATTGACGCAAATGGGCGGTAGGCGTGTACGGTGGGAGGTC
TATATAAGCAGAGCTCTCTGGCTAACTAGAGAACCCACTGCTTACTGGCTTATCGAAATTAATACGACTC
ACTATAGGGAGACCCAAGCTCTAGCGCTACCGGTCGCCACCATGGTGAGCAAGGGCGAGGAGGATAACAT
GGCCATCATCAAGGAGTTCATGCGCTTCAAGGTGCACATGGAGGGCTCCGTGAACGGCCACGAGTTCGAG
ATCGAGGGCGAGGGCGAGGGCCGCCCCTACGAGGGCACCCAGACCGCCAAGCTGAAGGTGACCAAGGGTG
GCCCCCTGCCCTTCGCCTGGGACATCCTGTCCCCTCAGTTCATGTACGGCTCCAAGGCCTACGTGAAGCA
CCCCGCCGACATCCCCGACTACTTGAAGCTGTCCTTCCCCGAGGGCTTCAAGTGGGAGCGCGTGATGAAC
TTCGAGGACGGCGGCGTGGTGACCGTGACCCAGGACTCCTCCCTGCAGGACGGCGAGTTCATCTACAAGG
TGAAGCTGCGCGGCACCAACTTCCCCTCCGACGGCCCCGTAATGCAGAAGAAGACCATGGGCTGGGAGGC
CTCCTCCGAGCGGATGTACCCCGAGGACGGCGCCCTGAAGGGCGAGATCAAGCAGAGGCTGAAGCTGAAG
GACGGCGGCCACTACGACGCTGAGGTCAAGACCACCTACAAGGCCAAGAAGCCCGTGCAGCTGCCCGGCG
CCTACAACGTCAACATCAAGTTGGACATCACCTCCCACAACGAGGACTACACCATCGTGGAACAGTACGA
ACGCGCCGAGGGCCGCCACTCCACCGGCGGCATGGACGAGCTGTACAAGTCCGGACTCAGATCCCCGGAA
TTCATGTCGGTGTTCGGGAAGCTGTTCGGGGCTGGAGGGGGTAAGGCCGGCAAGGGCGGCCCGACCCCCC
AGGAGGCCATCCAGCGGCTGCGGGACACGGAAGAGATGTTAAGCAAGAAACAGGAGTTCCTGGAGAAGAA
AATCGAGCAGGAGCTGACGGCCGCCAAGAAGCACGGCACCAAAAACAAGCGCGCGGCCCTCCAGGCACTG
AAGCGTAAGAAGAGGTATGAGAAGCAGCTGGCGCAGATCGACGGCACATTATCAACCATCGAGTTCCAGC
GGGAGGCCCTGGAGAATGCCAACACCAACACCGAGGTGCTCAAGAACATGGGCTATGCCGCCAAGGCCAT
GAAGGCGGCCCATGACAACATGGACATCGATAAAGTTGATGAGTTAATGCAGGACATTGCTGACCAGCAA
GAACTTGCAGAGGAGATTTCAACAGCAATTTCGAAACCTGTAGGGTTTGGAGAAGAGTTTGACGAGGATG
AGCTCATGGCGGAATTAGAAGAACTAGAACAGGAGGAACTAGACAAGAATTTGCTGGAAATCAGTGGACC
CGAAACAGTCCCTCTACCAAATGTTCCCTCTATAGCCCTACCATCAAAACCCGCCAAGAAGAAAGAAGAG
GAGGACGACGACATGAAGGAATTGGAGAACTGGGCTGGATCCATGTAACTCGAGCTCAAGCTTGTTTGGC
CGAGGCGGCCGCTTGTCGACAGGCCTTAATGGCCTAACATCGATAAAATAAAAGATTTTATTTAGTCTCC
AGAAAAAGGGGGGAATGAAAGACCCCACCTGTAGGTTTGGCAAGCTAGCTTAAGTAACGCCATTTTGCAA
GGCATGGAAAAATACATAACTGAGAATAGAGAAGTTCAGATCAAGGTCAGGAACAGATGGAACAGCTGAA
TATGGGCCAAACAGGATATCTGTGGTAAGCAGTTCCTGCCCCGGCTCAGGGCCAAGAACAGATGGAACAG
CTGAATATGGGCCAAACAGGATATCTGTGGTAAGCAGTTCCTGCCCCGGCTCAGGGCCAAGAACAGATGG
TCCCCAGATGCGGTCCAGCCCTCAGCAGTTTCTAGAGAACCATCAGATGTTTCCAGGGTGCCCCAAGGAC
CTGAAATGACCCTGTGCCTTATTTGAACTAACCAATCAGTTCGCTTCTCGCTTCTGTTCGCGCGCTTCTG
CTCCCCGAGCTCAATAAAAGAGCCCACAACCCCTCACTCGGGGCGCCAGTCCTCCGATTGACTGAGTCGC
CCGGGTACCCGTGTATCCAATAAACCCTCTTGCAGTTGCATCCGACTTGTGGTCTCGCTGTTCCTTGGGA
GGGTCTCCTCTGAGTGATTGACTACCCGTCAGCGGGGGTCTTTCATTTGGGGGCTCGTCCGGGATCGGGA
GACCCCTGCCCAGGGACCACCGACCCACCACCGGGAGGTAAGCTGGCTGCCTCGCGCGTTTCGGTGATGA
CGGTGAAAACCTCTGACACATGCAGCTCCCGGAGACGGTCACAGCTTGTCTGTAAGCGGATGCCGGGAGC
AGACAAGCCCGTCAGGGCGCGTCAGCGGGTGTTGGCGGGTGTCGGGGCGCAGCCATGACCCAGTCACGTA
GCGATAGCGGAGTGTATACTGGCTTAACTATGCGGCATCAGAGCAGATTGTACTGAGAGTGCACCATATG
CGGTGTGAAATACCGCACAGATGCGTAAGGAGAAAATACCGCATCAGGCGCTCTTCCGCTTCCTCGCTCA
CTGACTCGCTGCGCTCGGTCGTTCGGCTGCGGCGAGCGGTATCAGCTCACTCAAAGGCGGTAATACGGTT
ATCCACAGAATCAGGGGATAACGCAGGAAAGAACATGTGAGCAAAAGGCCAGCAAAAGGCCAGGAACCGT
AAAAAGGCCGCGTTGCTGGCGTTTTTCCATAGGCTCCGCCCCCCTGACGAGCATCACAAAAATCGACGCT
CAAGTCAGAGGTGGCGAAACCCGACAGGACTATAAAGATACCAGGCGTTTCCCCCTGGAAGCTCCCTCGT
GCGCTCTCCTGTTCCGACCCTGCCGCTTACCGGATACCTGTCCGCCTTTCTCCCTTCGGGAAGCGTGGCG
CTTTCTCATAGCTCACGCTGTAGGTATCTCAGTTCGGTGTAGGTCGTTCGCTCCAAGCTGGGCTGTGTGC
ACGAACCCCCCGTTCAGCCCGACCGCTGCGCCTTATCCGGTAACTATCGTCTTGAGTCCAACCCGGTAAG
ACACGACTTATCGCCACTGGCAGCAGCCACTGGTAACAGGATTAGCAGAGCGAGGTATGTAGGCGGTGCT
ACAGAGTTCTTGAAGTGGTGGCCTAACTACGGCTACACTAGAAGGACAGTATTTGGTATCTGCGCTCTGC
TGAAGCCAGTTACCTTCGGAAAAAGAGTTGGTAGCTCTTGATCCGGCAAACAAACCACCGCTGGTAGCGG
TGGTTTTTTTGTTTGCAAGCAGCAGATTACGCGCAGAAAAAAAGGATCTCAAGAAGATCCTTTGATCTTT
TCTACGGGGTCTGACGCTCAGTGGAACGAAAACTCACGTTAAGGGATTTTGGTCATGAGATTATCAAAAA
GGATCTTCACCTAGATCCTTTTAAATTAAAAATGAAGTTTTAAATCAATCTAAAGTATATATGAGTAAAC
TTGGTCTGACAGTTACCAATGCTTAATCAGTGAGGCACCTATCTCAGCGATCTGTCTATTTCGTTCATCC
ATAGTTGCCTGACTCCCCGTCGTGTAGATAACTACGATACGGGAGGGCTTACCATCTGGCCCCAGTGCTG
CAATGATACCGCGAGACCCACGCTCACCGGCTCCAGATTTATCAGCAATAAACCAGCCAGCCGGAAGGGC
CGAGCGCAGAAGTGGTCCTGCAACTTTATCCGCCTCCATCCAGTCTATTAATTGTTGCCGGGAAGCTAGA
GTAAGTAGTTCGCCAGTTAATAGTTTGCGCAACGTTGTTGCCATTGCTGCAGGCATCGTGGTGTCACGCT
CGTCGTTTGGTATGGCTTCATTCAGCTCCGGTTCCCAACGATCAAGGCGAGTTACATGATCCCCCATGTT
GTGCAAAAAAGCGGTTAGCTCCTTCGGTCCTCCGATCGTTGTCAGAAGTAAGTTGGCCGCAGTGTTATCA
CTCATGGTTATGGCAGCACTGCATAATTCTCTTACTGTCATGCCATCCGTAAGATGCTTTTCTGTGACTG
GTGAGTACTCAACCAAGTCATTCTGAGAATAGTGTATGCGGCGACCGAGTTGCTCTTGCCCGGCGTCAAC
ACGGGATAATACCGCGCCACATAGCAGAACTTTAAAAGTGCTCATCATTGGAAAACGTTCTTCGGGGCGA
AAACTCTCAAGGATCTTACCGCTGTTGAGATCCAGTTCGATGTAACCCACTCGTGCACCCAACTGATCTT
CAGCATCTTTTACTTTCACCAGCGTTTCTGGGTGAGCAAAAACAGGAAGGCAAAATGCCGCAAAAAAGGG
AATAAGGGCGACACGGAAATGTTGAATACTCATACTCTTCCTTTTTCAATATTATTGAAGCATTTATCAG
GGTTATTGTCTCATGAGCGGATACATATTTGAATGTATTTAGAAAAATAAACAAATAGGGGTTCCGCGCA
CATTTCCCCGAAAAGTGCCACCTGACGTCTAAGAAACCATTATTATCATGACATTAACCTATAAAAATAG
GCGTATCACGAGGCCCTTTCGTCTTCAAGAATTCATACCAGATCACCGAAAACTGTCCTCCAAATGTGTC
CCCCTCACACTCCCAAATTCGCGGGCTTCTGCCTCTTAGACCACTCTACCCTATTCCCCACACTCACCGG
AGCCAAAGCCGCGGCCCTTCCGTTTCTTTGCT
Features (pLannotate 1.2.2; 19 found; start..end, strand, type, name):
      3..110     +  LTR            3' LTR (ΔU3) (fragment): self-inactivating 3' long terminal repeat (LTR) from Moloney murine leukemia virus
    127..184     +  LTR            LTR (fragment): long terminal repeat from Moloney murine leukemia virus
    198..261     +  LTR            LTR (fragment): long terminal repeat from Moloney murine leukemia virus
    414..589     +  LTR            5' LTR (truncated): truncated long terminal repeat from Moloney murine sarcoma virus
    711..985     +  misc_feature   MESV Ψ (fragment): packaging signal of murine embryonic stem cell virus
   1052..1468    +  CDS            gag (truncated): truncated Moloney murine leukemia virus (MMLV) gag gene lacking the start codon
   1512..2303    +  CDS            neo: KKA2_KLEPN - Also known as kan, nptII. Experimental evidence at protein level: Swiss-Prot protein existence level 1. Resistance to kanamycin, neomycin, paromomycin, ribostamycin, butirosin and gentamicin B. From Klebsiella pneumoniae.
   2378..2681    +  enhancer       CMV enhancer: human cytomegalovirus immediate early enhancer
   2682..2885    +  promoter       CMV promoter: human cytomegalovirus (CMV) immediate early promoter
   2881..2914    +  LTR            5' LTR (truncated) (fragment): truncated 5' long terminal repeat (LTR) from HIV-1
   2930..2948    +  promoter       T7 promoter: promoter for bacteriophage T7 RNA polymerase
   2982..3689    +  CDS            mCherry: mCherry is a basic (constitutively fluorescent) red fluorescent protein published in 2004, derived from Discosoma sp.. It is reported to be a very rapidly-maturing monomer with low acid sensitivity.
   3714..4385    +  CDS            CHMP4B: CHM4B_HUMAN - Also known as C20orf178, SHAX1. Experimental evidence at protein level: Swiss-Prot protein existence level 1. (Microbial infection) The ESCRT machinery also functions in topologically equivalent membrane fission events, such as the budding of enveloped viruses (HIV-1 and other lentiviruses). Via its interaction with PDCD6IP involved in HIV-1 p6- and p9-dependent virus release. From Homo sapiens (Human).
   4494..5087    +  LTR            LTR: long terminal repeat from Moloney murine leukemia virus
   5156..5196    +  CDS            rop (fragment): Rop protein, which maintains plasmids at low copy number; rop
   5298..5438    +  misc_feature   bom: basis of mobility region from pBR322
   5624..6212    -  rep_origin     ori: high-copy-number ColE1/pMB1/pBR322/pUC origin of replication
   6383..7243    -  CDS            AmpR: β-lactamase; bla; confers resistance to ampicillin, carbenicillin, and related antibiotics
   7244..7348    -  promoter       AmpR promoter: bla
