>Addgene plasmid #116923 | pLNCX2-mCherry-CHMP4B | addgene full sequence | sequence record 225630 | Addgene NGS Result
TTTGAAAGACCCCACCCGTAGGTGGCAAGCTAGCTTAAGTAACGCCACTTTGCAAGGCATGGAAAAATAC
ATAACTGAGAATAGAAAAGTTCAGATCAAGGTCAGGAACAAAGAAACAGCTGAATACCAAACAGGATATC
TGTGGTAAGCGGTTCCTGCCCCGGCTCAGGGCCAAGAACAGATGAGACAGCTGAGTGATGGGCCAAACAG
GATATCTGTGGTAAGCAGTTCCTGCCCCGGCTCGGGGCCAAGAACAGATGGTCCCCAGATGCGGTCCAGC
CCTCAGCAGTTTCTAGTGAATCATCAGATGTTTCCAGGGTGCCCCAAGGACCTGAAAATGACCCTGTACC
TTATTTGAACTAACCAATCAGTTCGCTTCTCGCTTCTGTTCGCGCGCTTCCGCTCTCCGAGCTCAATAAA
AGAGCCCACAACCCCTCACTCGGCGCGCCAGTCTTCCGATAGACTGCGTCGCCCGGGTACCCGTATTCCC
AATAAAGCCTCTTGCTGTTTGCATCCGAATCGTGGTCTCGCTGTTCCTTGGGAGGGTCTCCTCTGAGTGA
TTGACTACCCACGACGGGGGTCTTTCATTTGGGGGCTCGTCCGGGATTTGGAGACCCCTGCCCAGGGACC
ACCGACCCACCACCGGGAGGTAAGCTGGCCAGCAACTTATCTGTGTCTGTCCGATTGTCTAGTGTCTATG
TTTGATGTTATGCGCCTGCGTCTGTACTAGTTAGCTAACTAGCTCTGTATCTGGCGGACCCGTGGTGGAA
CTGACGAGTTCTGAACACCCGGCCGCAACCCTGGGAGACGTCCCAGGGACTTTGGGGGCCGTTTTTGTGG
CCCGACCTGAGGAAGGGAGTCGATGTGGAATCCGACCCCGTCAGGATATGTGGTTCTGGTAGGAGACGAG
AACCTAAAACAGTTCCCGCCTCCGTCTGAATTTTTGCTTTCGGTTTGGAACCGAAGCCGCGCGTCTTGTC
TGCTGCAGCGCTGCAGCATCGTTCTGTGTTGTCTCTGTCTGACTGTGTTTCTGTATTTGTCTGAAAATTA
GGGCCAGACTGTTACCACTCCCTTAAGTTTGACCTTAGGTCACTGGAAAGATGTCGAGCGGATCGCTCAC
AACCAGTCGGTAGATGTCAAGAAGAGACGTTGGGTTACCTTCTGCTCTGCAGAATGGCCAACCTTTAACG
TCGGATGGCCGCGAGACGGCACCTTTAACCGAGACCTCATCACCCAGGTTAAGATCAAGGTCTTTTCACC
TGGCCCGCATGGACACCCAGACCAGGTCCCCTACATCGTGACCTGGGAAGCCTTGGCTTTTGACCCCCCT
CCCTGGGTCAAGCCCTTTGTACACCCTAAGCCTCCGCCTCCTCTTCCTCCATCCGCCCCGTCTCTCCCCC
TTGAACCTCCTCGTTCGACCCCGCCTCGATCCTCCCTTTATCCAGCCCTCACTCCTTCTCTAGGCGCCGG
AATTCCGATCTGATCAAGAGACAGGATGAGGATCGTTTCGCATGATTGAACAAGATGGATTGCACGCAGG
TTCTCCGGCCGCTTGGGTGGAGAGGCTATTCGGCTATGACTGGGCACAACAGACAATCGGCTGCTCTGAT
GCCGCCGTGTTCCGGCTGTCAGCGCAGGGGCGCCCGGTTCTTTTTGTCAAGACCGACCTGTCCGGTGCCC
TGAATGAACTGCAGGACGAGGCAGCGCGGCTATCGTGGCTGGCCACGACGGGCGTTCCTTGCGCAGCTGT
GCTCGACGTTGTCACTGAAGCGGGAAGGGACTGGCTGCTATTGGGCGAAGTGCCGGGGCAGGATCTCCTG
TCATCTCACCTTGCTCCTGCCGAGAAAGTATCCATCATGGCTGATGCAATGCGGCGGCTGCATACGCTTG
ATCCGGCTACCTGCCCATTCGACCACCAAGCGAAACATCGCATCGAGCGAGCACGTACTCGGATGGAAGC
CGGTCTTGTCGATCAGGATGATCTGGACGAAGAGCATCAGGGGCTCGCGCCAGCCGAACTGTTCGCCAGG
CTCAAGGCGCGCATGCCCGACGGCGAGGATCTCGTCGTGACCCATGGCGATGCCTGCTTGCCGAATATCA
TGGTGGAAAATGGCCGCTTTTCTGGATTCATCGACTGTGGCCGGCTGGGTGTGGCGGACCGCTATCAGGA
CATAGCGTTGGCTACCCGTGATATTGCTGAAGAGCTTGGCGGCGAATGGGCTGACCGCTTCCTCGTGCTT
TACGGTATCGCCGCTCCCGATTCGCAGCGCATCGCCTTCTATCGCCTTCTTGACGAGTTCTTCTGAGCGG
GACTCTGGGGTTCGAATAGTAATCAATTACGGGGTCATTAGTTCATAGCCCATATATGGAGTTCCGCGTT
ACATAACTTACGGTAAATGGCCCGCCTGGCTGACCGCCCAACGACCCCCGCCCATTGACGTCAATAATGA
CGTATGTTCCCATAGTAACGCCAATAGGGACTTTCCATTGACGTCAATGGGTGGAGTATTTACGGTAAAC
TGCCCACTTGGCAGTACATCAAGTGTATCATATGCCAAGTACGCCCCCTATTGACGTCAATGACGGTAAA
TGGCCCGCCTGGCATTATGCCCAGTACATGACCTTATGGGACTTTCCTACTTGGCAGTACATCTACGTAT
TAGTCATCGCTATTACCATGGTGATGCGGTTTTGGCAGTACATCAATGGGCGTGGATAGCGGTTTGACTC
ACGGGGATTTCCAAGTCTCCACCCCATTGACGTCAATGGGAGTTTGTTTTGGCACCAAAATCAACGGGAC
TTTCCAAAATGTCGTAACAACTCCGCCCCATTGACGCAAATGGGCGGTAGGCGTGTACGGTGGGAGGTCT
ATATAAGCAGAGCTCTCTGGCTAACTAGAGAACCCACTGCTTACTGGCTTATCGAAATTAATACGACTCA
CTATAGGGAGACCCAAGCTCTAGCGCTACCGGTCGCCACCATGGTGAGCAAGGGCGAGGAGGATAACATG
GCCATCATCAAGGAGTTCATGCGCTTCAAGGTGCACATGGAGGGCTCCGTGAACGGCCACGAGTTCGAGA
TCGAGGGCGAGGGCGAGGGCCGCCCCTACGAGGGCACCCAGACCGCCAAGCTGAAGGTGACCAAGGGTGG
CCCCCTGCCCTTCGCCTGGGACATCCTGTCCCCTCAGTTCATGTACGGCTCCAAGGCCTACGTGAAGCAC
CCCGCCGACATCCCCGACTACTTGAAGCTGTCCTTCCCCGAGGGCTTCAAGTGGGAGCGCGTGATGAACT
TCGAGGACGGCGGCGTGGTGACCGTGACCCAGGACTCCTCCCTGCAGGACGGCGAGTTCATCTACAAGGT
GAAGCTGCGCGGCACCAACTTCCCCTCCGACGGCCCCGTAATGCAGAAGAAGACCATGGGCTGGGAGGCC
TCCTCCGAGCGGATGTACCCCGAGGACGGCGCCCTGAAGGGCGAGATCAAGCAGAGGCTGAAGCTGAAGG
ACGGCGGCCACTACGACGCTGAGGTCAAGACCACCTACAAGGCCAAGAAGCCCGTGCAGCTGCCCGGCGC
CTACAACGTCAACATCAAGTTGGACATCACCTCCCACAACGAGGACTACACCATCGTGGAACAGTACGAA
CGCGCCGAGGGCCGCCACTCCACCGGCGGCATGGACGAGCTGTACAAGTCCGGACTCAGATCCCCGGAAT
TCATGTCGGTGTTCGGGAAGCTGTTCGGGGCTGGAGGGGGTAAGGCCGGCAAGGGCGGCCCGACCCCCCA
GGAGGCCATCCAGCGGCTGCGGGACACGGAAGAGATGTTAAGCAAGAAACAGGAGTTCCTGGAGAAGAAA
ATCGAGCAGGAGCTGACGGCCGCCAAGAAGCACGGCACCAAAAACAAGCGCGCGGCCCTCCAGGCACTGA
AGCGTAAGAAGAGGTATGAGAAGCAGCTGGCGCAGATCGACGGCACATTATCAACCATCGAGTTCCAGCG
GGAGGCCCTGGAGAATGCCAACACCAACACCGAGGTGCTCAAGAACATGGGCTATGCCGCCAAGGCCATG
AAGGCGGCCCATGACAACATGGACATCGATAAAGTTGATGAGTTAATGCAGGACATTGCTGACCAGCAAG
AACTTGCAGAGGAGATTTCAACAGCAATTTCGAAACCTGTAGGGTTTGGAGAAGAGTTTGACGAGGATGA
GCTCATGGCGGAATTAGAAGAACTAGAACAGGAGGAACTAGACAAGAATTTGCTGGAAATCAGTGGACCC
GAAACAGTCCCTCTACCAAATGTTCCCTCTATAGCCCTACCATCAAAACCCGCCAAGAAGAAAGAAGAGG
AGGACGACGACATGAAGGAATTGGAGAACTGGGCTGGATCCATGTAACTCGAGCTCAAGCTTGTTTGGCC
GAGGCGGCCGCTTGTCGACAGGCCTTAATGGCCTAACATCGATAAAATAAAAGATTTTATTTAGTCTCCA
GAAAAAGGGGGGAATGAAAGACCCCACCTGTAGGTTTGGCAAGCTAGCTTAAGTAACGCCATTTTGCAAG
GCATGGAAAAATACATAACTGAGAATAGAGAAGTTCAGATCAAGGTCAGGAACAGATGGAACAGCTGAAT
ATGGGCCAAACAGGATATCTGTGGTAAGCAGTTCCTGCCCCGGCTCAGGGCCAAGAACAGATGGAACAGC
TGAATATGGGCCAAACAGGATATCTGTGGTAAGCAGTTCCTGCCCCGGCTCAGGGCCAAGAACAGATGGT
CCCCAGATGCGGTCCAGCCCTCAGCAGTTTCTAGAGAACCATCAGATGTTTCCAGGGTGCCCCAAGGACC
TGAAATGACCCTGTGCCTTATTTGAACTAACCAATCAGTTCGCTTCTCGCTTCTGTTCGCGCGCTTCTGC
TCCCCGAGCTCAATAAAAGAGCCCACAACCCCTCACTCGGGGCGCCAGTCCTCCGATTGACTGAGTCGCC
CGGGTACCCGTGTATCCAATAAACCCTCTTGCAGTTGCATCCGACTTGTGGTCTCGCTGTTCCTTGGGAG
GGTCTCCTCTGAGTGATTGACTACCCGTCAGCGGGGGTCTTTCATTTGGGGGCTCGTCCGGGATCGGGAG
ACCCCTGCCCAGGGACCACCGACCCACCACCGGGAGGTAAGCTGGCTGCCTCGCGCGTTTCGGTGATGAC
GGTGAAAACCTCTGACACATGCAGCTCCCGGAGACGGTCACAGCTTGTCTGTAAGCGGATGCCGGGAGCA
GACAAGCCCGTCAGGGCGCGTCAGCGGGTGTTGGCGGGTGTCGGGGCGCAGCCATGACCCAGTCACGTAG
CGATAGCGGAGTGTATACTGGCTTAACTATGCGGCATCAGAGCAGATTGTACTGAGAGTGCACCATATGC
GGTGTGAAATACCGCACAGATGCGTAAGGAGAAAATACCGCATCAGGCGCTCTTCCGCTTCCTCGCTCAC
TGACTCGCTGCGCTCGGTCGTTCGGCTGCGGCGAGCGGTATCAGCTCACTCAAAGGCGGTAATACGGTTA
TCCACAGAATCAGGGGATAACGCAGGAAAGAACATGTGAGCAAAAGGCCAGCAAAAGGCCAGGAACCGTA
AAAAGGCCGCGTTGCTGGCGTTTTTCCATAGGCTCCGCCCCCCTGACGAGCATCACAAAAATCGACGCTC
AAGTCAGAGGTGGCGAAACCCGACAGGACTATAAAGATACCAGGCGTTTCCCCCTGGAAGCTCCCTCGTG
CGCTCTCCTGTTCCGACCCTGCCGCTTACCGGATACCTGTCCGCCTTTCTCCCTTCGGGAAGCGTGGCGC
TTTCTCATAGCTCACGCTGTAGGTATCTCAGTTCGGTGTAGGTCGTTCGCTCCAAGCTGGGCTGTGTGCA
CGAACCCCCCGTTCAGCCCGACCGCTGCGCCTTATCCGGTAACTATCGTCTTGAGTCCAACCCGGTAAGA
CACGACTTATCGCCACTGGCAGCAGCCACTGGTAACAGGATTAGCAGAGCGAGGTATGTAGGCGGTGCTA
CAGAGTTCTTGAAGTGGTGGCCTAACTACGGCTACACTAGAAGGACAGTATTTGGTATCTGCGCTCTGCT
GAAGCCAGTTACCTTCGGAAAAAGAGTTGGTAGCTCTTGATCCGGCAAACAAACCACCGCTGGTAGCGGT
GGTTTTTTTGTTTGCAAGCAGCAGATTACGCGCAGAAAAAAAGGATCTCAAGAAGATCCTTTGATCTTTT
CTACGGGGTCTGACGCTCAGTGGAACGAAAACTCACGTTAAGGGATTTTGGTCATGAGATTATCAAAAAG
GATCTTCACCTAGATCCTTTTAAATTAAAAATGAAGTTTTAAATCAATCTAAAGTATATATGAGTAAACT
TGGTCTGACAGTTACCAATGCTTAATCAGTGAGGCACCTATCTCAGCGATCTGTCTATTTCGTTCATCCA
TAGTTGCCTGACTCCCCGTCGTGTAGATAACTACGATACGGGAGGGCTTACCATCTGGCCCCAGTGCTGC
AATGATACCGCGAGACCCACGCTCACCGGCTCCAGATTTATCAGCAATAAACCAGCCAGCCGGAAGGGCC
GAGCGCAGAAGTGGTCCTGCAACTTTATCCGCCTCCATCCAGTCTATTAATTGTTGCCGGGAAGCTAGAG
TAAGTAGTTCGCCAGTTAATAGTTTGCGCAACGTTGTTGCCATTGCTGCAGGCATCGTGGTGTCACGCTC
GTCGTTTGGTATGGCTTCATTCAGCTCCGGTTCCCAACGATCAAGGCGAGTTACATGATCCCCCATGTTG
TGCAAAAAAGCGGTTAGCTCCTTCGGTCCTCCGATCGTTGTCAGAAGTAAGTTGGCCGCAGTGTTATCAC
TCATGGTTATGGCAGCACTGCATAATTCTCTTACTGTCATGCCATCCGTAAGATGCTTTTCTGTGACTGG
TGAGTACTCAACCAAGTCATTCTGAGAATAGTGTATGCGGCGACCGAGTTGCTCTTGCCCGGCGTCAACA
CGGGATAATACCGCGCCACATAGCAGAACTTTAAAAGTGCTCATCATTGGAAAACGTTCTTCGGGGCGAA
AACTCTCAAGGATCTTACCGCTGTTGAGATCCAGTTCGATGTAACCCACTCGTGCACCCAACTGATCTTC
AGCATCTTTTACTTTCACCAGCGTTTCTGGGTGAGCAAAAACAGGAAGGCAAAATGCCGCAAAAAAGGGA
ATAAGGGCGACACGGAAATGTTGAATACTCATACTCTTCCTTTTTCAATATTATTGAAGCATTTATCAGG
GTTATTGTCTCATGAGCGGATACATATTTGAATGTATTTAGAAAAATAAACAAATAGGGGTTCCGCGCAC
ATTTCCCCGAAAAGTGCCACCTGACGTCTAAGAAACCATTATTATCATGACATTAACCTATAAAAATAGG
CGTATCACGAGGCCCTTTCGTCTTCAAGAATTCATACCAGATCACCGAAAACTGTCCTCCAAATGTGTCC
CCCTCACACTCCCAAATTCGCGGGCTTCTGCCTCTTAGACCACTCTACCCTATTCCCCACACTCACCGGA
GCCAAAGCCGCGGCCCTTCCGTTTCTTTGCT
Features (pLannotate 1.2.2; 19 found; start..end, strand, type, name):
      3..110     +  LTR            3' LTR (ΔU3) (fragment): self-inactivating 3' long terminal repeat (LTR) from Moloney murine leukemia virus
    127..184     +  LTR            LTR (fragment): long terminal repeat from Moloney murine leukemia virus
    198..261     +  LTR            LTR (fragment): long terminal repeat from Moloney murine leukemia virus
    414..589     +  LTR            5' LTR (truncated): truncated long terminal repeat from Moloney murine sarcoma virus
    711..985     +  misc_feature   MESV Ψ (fragment): packaging signal of murine embryonic stem cell virus
   1052..1468    +  CDS            gag (truncated): truncated Moloney murine leukemia virus (MMLV) gag gene lacking the start codon
   1512..2303    +  CDS            neo: KKA2_KLEPN - Also known as kan, nptII. Experimental evidence at protein level: Swiss-Prot protein existence level 1. Resistance to kanamycin, neomycin, paromomycin, ribostamycin, butirosin and gentamicin B. From Klebsiella pneumoniae.
   2377..2680    +  enhancer       CMV enhancer: human cytomegalovirus immediate early enhancer
   2681..2884    +  promoter       CMV promoter: human cytomegalovirus (CMV) immediate early promoter
   2880..2913    +  LTR            5' LTR (truncated) (fragment): truncated 5' long terminal repeat (LTR) from HIV-1
   2929..2947    +  promoter       T7 promoter: promoter for bacteriophage T7 RNA polymerase
   2981..3688    +  CDS            mCherry: mCherry is a basic (constitutively fluorescent) red fluorescent protein published in 2004, derived from Discosoma sp.. It is reported to be a very rapidly-maturing monomer with low acid sensitivity.
   3713..4384    +  CDS            CHMP4B: CHM4B_HUMAN - Also known as C20orf178, SHAX1. Experimental evidence at protein level: Swiss-Prot protein existence level 1. (Microbial infection) The ESCRT machinery also functions in topologically equivalent membrane fission events, such as the budding of enveloped viruses (HIV-1 and other lentiviruses). Via its interaction with PDCD6IP involved in HIV-1 p6- and p9-dependent virus release. From Homo sapiens (Human).
   4493..5086    +  LTR            LTR: long terminal repeat from Moloney murine leukemia virus
   5155..5195    +  CDS            rop (fragment): Rop protein, which maintains plasmids at low copy number; rop
   5297..5437    +  misc_feature   bom: basis of mobility region from pBR322
   5623..6211    -  rep_origin     ori: high-copy-number ColE1/pMB1/pBR322/pUC origin of replication
   6382..7242    -  CDS            AmpR: β-lactamase; bla; confers resistance to ampicillin, carbenicillin, and related antibiotics
   7243..7347    -  promoter       AmpR promoter: bla
