[The description below was written by a language model from this plasmid's Addgene catalogue record and pLannotate feature annotations shown in this document.]
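Description:
pLNCX2-mCherry-CHMP4B is a gammaretroviral (Moloney murine leukemia/sarcoma virus-based) expression vector built on the Clontech pLNCX2 backbone, about 7.6 kb in size, for expressing a red fluorescent fusion of human CHMP4B in mammalian cells. In bacteria it is maintained through a ColE1/pBR322-type origin, with an adjacent bom site and a rop fragment, and selected with ampicillin via β-lactamase. The catalogue lists it as low copy. Two sequence records, one from the depositor and one from repository sequencing, differ by a single nucleotide in length and give identical feature annotations.

The proviral region follows the "LNCX" layout. A 5' LTR (annotated as several MoMLV/MoMSV fragments) is followed by a Ψ packaging signal that extends into a truncated gag lacking its start codon, which allows the genomic RNA to be packaged when viral proteins are supplied in trans by a packaging system. The LTR-driven transcript carries the neomycin phosphotransferase gene, which provides G418 selection of transduced or transfected cells. Downstream, an internal human CMV immediate-early enhancer/promoter drives the payload: mCherry fused in frame to the N-terminus of CHMP4B, separated by a short linker region. A small T7 promoter sits just upstream of the fusion. A full-length MoMLV 3' LTR closes the provirus and supplies polyadenylation.

CHMP4B is a core ESCRT-III subunit involved in membrane scission, including the release of enveloped viruses. The associated publication concerns the timing and spatial organization of ESCRT recruitment during HIV-1 budding, so the construct serves to generate cells, transiently or stably, in which CHMP4B can be followed by live fluorescence imaging.
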