Addgene plasmid #116923: pLNCX2-mCherry-CHMP4B
Purpose: expresses mCherry-CHMP4B in mammalian cells
Depositing lab: Sanford Simon. Depositing organization: Rockefeller University. Publication: Temporal and spatial organization of ESCRT protein recruitment during HIV-1 budding. Bleck M, Itano MS, Johnson DS, Thomas VK, North AJ, Bieniasz PD, Simon SM. Proc Natl Acad Sci U S A. 2014 Aug 19;111(33):12211-6. doi: 10.1073/pnas.1321655111. Epub 2014 Aug 6. PubMed 25099357.
Backbone
  Vector backbone: pLNCX2
  Backbone manufacturer: Clontech
  Vector type: Mammalian Expression, Retroviral
  Selectable markers: Neomycin (select with G418)
Growth in bacteria
  Bacterial resistance: Ampicillin, 100 μg/mL
  Growth temperature: 30°C
  Growth strain: NEB Stable
  Copy number: Low Copy
Gene/Insert
  Gene/Insert name: CHMP4B
  Species: H. sapiens (human)
  Entrez Gene: CHMP4B (a.k.a. C20orf178, CHMP4A, CTPP3, CTRCT31, SNF7, SNF7-2, Shax1, VPS32B, Vps32-2, dJ553F4.4)
  Promoter: CMV
  Tag / fusion protein: mCherry
  Cloning method: Ligation Independent Cloning
  Sequencing primers: 5′ CMV; 3′ mCherry-FWD
Terms and licenses: Academic/Nonprofit Terms; Industry Terms: Not Available to Industry
How to cite: pLNCX2-mCherry-CHMP4B was a gift from Sanford Simon (Addgene plasmid # 116923 ; http://n2t.net/addgene:116923 ; RRID:Addgene_116923)
